>Addgene plasmid #201891 | pGEX4-ELMOD1 | addgene full sequence | sequence record 403796 | Addgene NGS Result
CTTATCGACTGCACGGTGCACCAATGCTTCTGGCGTCAGGCAGCCATCGGAAGCTGTGGTATGGCTGTGC
AGGTCGTAAATCACTGCATAATTCGTGTCGCTCAAGGCGCACTCCCGTTCTGGATAATGTTTTTTGCGCC
GACATCATAACGGTTCTGGCAAATATTCTGAAATGAGCTGTTGACAATTAATCATCGGCTCGTATAATGT
GTGGAATTGTGAGCGGATAACAATTTCACACAGGAAACAGTATTCATGTCCCCTATACTAGGTTATTGGA
AAATTAAGGGCCTTGTGCAACCCACTCGACTTCTTTTGGAATATCTTGAAGAAAAATATGAAGAGCATTT
GTATGAGCGCGATGAAGGTGATAAATGGCGAAACAAAAAGTTTGAATTGGGTTTGGAGTTTCCCAATCTT
CCTTATTATATTGATGGTGATGTTAAATTAACACAGTCTATGGCCATCATACGTTATATAGCTGACAAGC
ACAACATGTTGGGTGGTTGTCCAAAAGAGCGTGCAGAGATTTCAATGCTTGAAGGAGCGGTTTTGGATAT
TAGATACGGTGTTTCGAGAATTGCATATAGTAAAGACTTTGAAACTCTCAAAGTTGATTTTCTTAGCAAG
CTACCTGAAATGCTGAAAATGTTCGAAGATCGTTTATGTCATAAAACATATTTAAATGGTGATCATGTAA
CCCATCCTGACTTCATGTTGTATGACGCTCTTGATGTTGTTTTATACATGGACCCAATGTGCCTGGATGC
GTTCCCAAAATTAGTTTGTTTTAAAAAACGTATTGAAGCTATCCCACAAATTGATAAGTACTTGAAATCC
AGCAAGTATATAGCATGGCCTTTGCAGGGCTGGCAAGCCACGTTTGGTGGTGGCGACCATCCTCCAAAAT
CGGATCTGGTTCCGCGTGGATCCATGAAGCACTTCCTGAGAATGTTGATCCAGGTATGCCTGTATTTTTA
CTGTAAATTTCTGTGGCGCTGCCTGAAATTTGTAATGAGGAAGCTAACTGGAAGATGTGAACTACAACGG
ATCTGTTATAATACCAAGCCGGGAGCTTCTAGAACCATGAAAATCGAAACATCACTGAGGGATTCTAAAA
GTAAGCTGTTGCAGACTTCTGTGAGTGTTCACCCCGACGCTATTGAAAAAACTATAGAAGATATCATGGA
ACTGAAAAAAATTAATCCTGACGTAAATCCACAGCTGGGAATCTCTCTTCAGGCTTGCCTTCTGCAAATC
GTTGGGTACAGGAACCTTATTGCAGATGTGGAAAAACTGCGTAGAGAGGCCTATGATTCTGATAATCCCC
AACATGAAGAAATGCTTTTGAAGTTATGGAAATTCTTGAAGCCCAATACTCCACTGGAATCTCGGATTTC
TAAGCAGTGGTGTGAAATTGGTTTCCAAGGTGATGATCCTAAAACAGACTTTCGAGGAATGGGACTTCTG
GGACTGTACAATTTGCAGTATTTCGCGGAAAGGGATGCCACAGCAGCTCAGCAGGTCCTGTCTGACTCTC
TTCATCCGAAATGCAGCAAATTCAGCAAAGCAGAATGGGAGAAGAAAAGGATGGATAAGGCAATTGGGTA
CTCATTTGCAATTGTGGGCATCAATATAACTGACCTGGCATATAATCTACTGGTCAGCGGAGCTCTAAAA
ACCCATTTCTACAATATCGCCCCAGAAGCTCCAACATTGTCTCACTTTCAGCAAACATTCTGCTACTTGA
TGCATGAATTTCATAAGTTTTGGATCGAAGAGGACCCCATGGACATAATGGAATTTAATCGTGTGAGGGA
GAAATTCCGCAAGAGGATCATCAAACAGCTGCAGAACCCAGACATGGCGCTGTGCCCACATTTTGCTGCC
TCGGAAGGTTTAATCAACATGTAGGTCGACTCGAGCGGCCGCATCGTGACTGACTGACGATCTGCCTCGC
GCGTTTCGGTGATGACGGTGAAAACCTCTGACACATGCAGCTCCCGGAGACGGTCACAGCTTGTCTGTAA
GCGGATGCCGGGAGCAGACAAGCCCGTCAGGGCGCGTCAGCGGGTGTTGGCGGGTGTCGGGGCGCAGCCA
TGACCCAGTCACGTAGCGATAGCGGAGTGTATAATTCTTGAAGACGAAAGGGCCTCGTGATACGCCTATT
TTTATAGGTTAATGTCATGATAATAATGGTTTCTTAGACGTCAGGTGGCACTTTTCGGGGAAATGTGCGC
GGAACCCCTATTTGTTTATTTTTCTAAATACATTCAAATATGTATCCGCTCATGAGACAATAACCCTGAT
AAATGCTTCAATAATATTGAAAAAGGAAGAGTATGAGTATTCAACATTTCCGTGTCGCCCTTATTCCCTT
TTTTGCGGCATTTTGCCTTCCTGTTTTTGCTCACCCAGAAACGCTGGTGAAAGTAAAAGATGCTGAAGAT
CAGTTGGGTGCACGAGTGGGTTACATCGAACTGGATCTCAACAGCGGTAAGATCCTTGAGAGTTTTCGCC
CCGAAGAACGTTTTCCAATGATGAGCACTTTTAAAGTTCTGCTATGTGGCGCGGTATTATCCCGTGTTGA
CGCCGGGCAAGAGCAACTCGGTCGCCGCATACACTATTCTCAGAATGACTTGGTTGAGTACTCACCAGTC
ACAGAAAAGCATCTTACGGATGGCATGACAGTAAGAGAATTATGCAGTGCTGCCATAACCATGAGTGATA
ACACTGCGGCCAACTTACTTCTGACAACGATCGGAGGACCGAAGGAGCTAACCGCTTTTTTGCACAACAT
GGGGGATCATGTAACTCGCCTTGATCGTTGGGAACCGGAGCTGAATGAAGCCATACCAAACGACGAGCGT
GACACCACGATGCCTGCAGCAATGGCAACAACGTTGCGCAAACTATTAACTGGCGAACTACTTACTCTAG
CTTCCCGGCAACAATTAATAGACTGGATGGAGGCGGATAAAGTTGCAGGACCACTTCTGCGCTCGGCCCT
TCCGGCTGGCTGGTTTATTGCTGATAAATCTGGAGCCGGTGAGCGTGGGTCTCGCGGTATCATTGCAGCA
CTGGGGCCAGATGGTAAGCCCTCCCGTATCGTAGTTATCTACACGACGGGGAGTCAGGCAACTATGGATG
AACGAAATAGACAGATCGCTGAGATAGGTGCCTCACTGATTAAGCATTGGTAACTGTCAGACCAAGTTTA
CTCATATATACTTTAGATTGATTTAAAACTTCATTTTTAATTTAAAAGGATCTAGGTGAAGATCCTTTTT
GATAATCTCATGACCAAAATCCCTTAACGTGAGTTTTCGTTCCACTGAGCGTCAGACCCCGTAGAAAAGA
TCAAAGGATCTTCTTGAGATCCTTTTTTTCTGCGCGTAATCTGCTGCTTGCAAACAAAAAAACCACCGCT
ACCAGCGGTGGTTTGTTTGCCGGATCAAGAGCTACCAACTCTTTTTCCGAAGGTAACTGGCTTCAGCAGA
GCGCAGATACCAAATACTGTCCTTCTAGTGTAGCCGTAGTTAGGCCACCACTTCAAGAACTCTGTAGCAC
CGCCTACATACCTCGCTCTGCTAATCCTGTTACCAGTGGCTGCTGCCAGTGGCGATAAGTCGTGTCTTAC
CGGGTTGGACTCAAGACGATAGTTACCGGATAAGGCGCAGCGGTCGGGCTGAACGGGGGGTTCGTGCACA
CAGCCCAGCTTGGAGCGAACGACCTACACCGAACTGAGATACCTACAGCGTGAGCTATGAGAAAGCGCCA
CGCTTCCCGAAGGGAGAAAGGCGGACAGGTATCCGGTAAGCGGCAGGGTCGGAACAGGAGAGCGCACGAG
GGAGCTTCCAGGGGGAAACGCCTGGTATCTTTATAGTCCTGTCGGGTTTCGCCACCTCTGACTTGAGCGT
CGATTTTTGTGATGCTCGTCAGGGGGGCGGAGCCTATGGAAAAACGCCAGCAACGCGGCCTTTTTACGGT
TCCTGGCCTTTTGCTGGCCTTTTGCTCACATGTTCTTTCCTGCGTTATCCCCTGATTCTGTGGATAACCG
TATTACCGCCTTTGAGTGAGCTGATACCGCTCGCCGCAGCCGAACGACCGAGCGCAGCGAGTCAGTGAGC
GAGGAAGCGGAAGAGCGCCTGATGCGGTATTTTCTCCTTACGCATCTGTGCGGTATTTCACACCGCATAA
ATTCCGACACCATCGAATGGCGCAAAACCTTTCGCGGTATGGCATGATAGCGCCCGGAAGAGAGTCAATT
CAGGGTGGTGAATGTGAAACCAGTAACGTTATACGATGTCGCAGAGTATGCCGGTGTCTCTTATCAGACC
GTTTCCCGCGTGGTGAACCAGGCCAGCCACGTTTCTGCGAAAACGCGGGAAAAAGTGGAAGCGGCGATGG
CGGAGCTGAATTACATTCCCAACCGCGTGGCACAACAACTGGCGGGCAAACAGTCGTTGCTGATTGGCGT
TGCCACCTCCAGTCTGGCCCTGCACGCGCCGTCGCAAATTGTCGCGGCGATTAAATCTCGCGCCGATCAA
CTGGGTGCCAGCGTGGTGGTGTCGATGGTAGAACGAAGCGGCGTCGAAGCCTGTAAAGCGGCGGTGCACA
ATCTTCTCGCGCAACGCGTCAGTGGGCTGATCATTAACTATCCGCTGGATGACCAGGATGCCATTGCTGT
GGAAGCTGCCTGCACTAATGTTCCGGCGTTATTTCTTGATGTCTCTGACCAGACACCCATCAACAGTATT
ATTTTCTCCCATGAAGACGGTACGCGACTGGGCGTGGAGCATCTGGTCGCATTGGGTCACCAGCAAATCG
CGCTGTTAGCGGGCCCATTAAGTTCTGTCTCGGCGCGTCTGCGTCTGGCTGGCTGGCATAAATATCTCAC
TCGCAATCAAATTCAGCCGATAGCGGAACGGGAAGGCGACTGGAGTGCCATGTCCGGTTTTCAACAAACC
ATGCAAATGCTGAATGAGGGCATCGTTCCCACTGCGATGCTGGTTGCCAACGATCAGATGGCGCTGGGCG
CAATGCGCGCCATTACCGAGTCCGGGCTGCGCGTTGGTGCGGATATCTCGGTAGTGGGATACGACGATAC
CGAAGACAGCTCATGTTATATCCCGCCGTTAACCACCATCAAACAGGATTTTCGCCTGCTGGGGCAAACC
AGCGTGGACCGCTTGCTGCAACTCTCTCAGGGCCAGGCGGTGAAGGGCAATCAGCTGTTGCCCGTCTCAC
TGGTGAAAAGAAAAACCACCCTGGCGCCCAATACGCAAACCGCCTCTCCCCGCGCGTTGGCCGATTCATT
AATGCAGCTGGCACGACAGGTTTCCCGACTGGAAAGCGGGCAGTGAGCGCAACGCAATTAATGTAAGTTA
GCTCACTCATTAGGCACCCCAGGCTTTACACTTTATGCTTCCGGCTCGTATGTTGTGTGGAATTGTGAGC
GGATAACAATTTCACACAGGAAACAGCTATGACCATGATTACGGATTCACTGGCCGTCGTTTTACAACGT
CGTGACTGGGAAAACCCTGGCGTTACCCAACTTAATCGCCTTGCAGCACATCCCCCTTTCGCCAGCTGGC
GTAATAGCGAAGAGGCCCGCACCGATCGCCCTTCCCAACAGTTGCGCAGCCTGAATGGCGAATGGCGCTT
TGCCTGGTTTCCGGCACCAGAAGCGGTGCCGGAAAGCTGGCTGGAGTGCGATCTTCCTGAGGCCGATACT
GTCGTCGTCCCCTCAAACTGGCAGATGCACGGTTACGATGCGCCCATCTACACCAACGTGACCTATCCCA
TTACGGTCAATCCGCCGTTTGTTCCCACGGAGAATCCGACGGGTTGTTACTCGCTCACATTTAATGTTGA
TGAAAGCTGGCTACAGGAAGGCCAGACGCGAATTATTTTTGATGGCGTTGGAATTAG
Features (pLannotate 1.2.2; 17 found; start..end, strand, type, name):
    181..209     +  promoter       tac promoter: strong E. coli promoter; hybrid between the trp and lac UV5 promoters
    217..233     +  protein_bind   lac operator: The lac repressor binds to the lac operator to inhibit transcription in E. coli. This inhibition can be relieved by adding lactose or isopropyl-β-D-thiogalactopyranoside (IPTG). lac repressor encoded by lacI
    256..909     +  CDS            GST26_SCHJA: Experimental evidence at protein level: Swiss-Prot protein existence level 1. GST isoenzymes appear to play a central role in the parasite detoxification system. Other functions are also suspected including a role in increasing the solubility of haematin in the parasite gut. From Schistosoma japonicum (Blood fluke).
    934..1911    +  CDS            Elmod1: ELMD1_MOUSE - Experimental evidence at protein level: Swiss-Prot protein existence level 1. Acts as a GTPase-activating protein (GAP) toward guanine nucleotide exchange factors like ARL2, ARL3, ARF1 and ARF6, but not for GTPases outside the Arf family. From Mus musculus (Mouse).
   1952..1991    +  CDS            rop (fragment): Rop protein, which maintains plasmids at low copy number; rop
   2093..2133    +  misc_feature   bom (fragment): basis of mobility region from pBR322
   2238..2342    +  promoter       AmpR promoter: bla
   2343..3203    +  CDS            AmpR: β-lactamase; bla; confers resistance to ampicillin, carbenicillin, and related antibiotics
   3374..3962    +  rep_origin     ori: high-copy-number ColE1/pMB1/pBR322/pUC origin of replication
   4148..4199    -  misc_feature   bom (fragment): basis of mobility region from pBR322
   4206..4283    +  promoter       lacI promoter: lacI
   4284..5366    +  CDS            lacI: lac repressor; lacI; The lac repressor binds to the lac operator to inhibit transcription in E. coli. This inhibition can be relieved by adding lactose or isopropyl-β-D-thiogalactopyranoside (IPTG).
   5379..5400    +  protein_bind   CAP binding site: CAP binding activates transcription in the presence of cAMP. E. coli catabolite activator protein
   5415..5445    +  promoter       lac promoter: promoter for the E. coli lac operon
   5453..5469    +  protein_bind   lac operator: The lac repressor binds to the lac operator to inhibit transcription in E. coli. This inhibition can be relieved by adding lactose or isopropyl-β-D-thiogalactopyranoside (IPTG). lac repressor encoded by lacI
   5489..5662    +  CDS            lacZα: LacZα fragment of β-galactosidase; lacZ fragment
   5926..105     -  CDS            yciV (fragment) (across the origin): RNAAM_ECOLI - Also known as trpH From Escherichia coli (strain K12).
