[The description below was written by a language model from this plasmid's Addgene catalogue record and pLannotate feature annotations shown in this document.]
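Description:
pGEX4-ELMOD1 is a bacterial expression plasmid built on the pGEX4T backbone for producing human ELMOD1 in E. coli as a glutathione S-transferase fusion. The sequenced record is 5,937 nt. It replicates from a ColE1/pMB1-type origin, listed as high copy, and is selected with ampicillin through the bla (β-lactamase) gene under its own promoter. Short fragments of rop and the pBR322 bom region, a lacZα segment with its lac promoter, operator and CAP site, and a small E. coli yciV/trpH fragment spanning the numbering origin are backbone remnants with no evident role in expression.

The expression cassette is driven by the tac promoter, a strong trp/lac hybrid, followed by a lac operator. The plasmid also carries lacI with its own promoter, so the repressor is supplied in cis. Transcription is therefore held off until it is relieved with IPTG. Downstream lies the Schistosoma japonicum GST coding sequence, followed after a short linker by a 978-nt ELMOD1 open reading frame on the same strand, consistent with an N-terminal GST tag that allows purification on glutathione resin. pGEX-4T vectors normally encode a thrombin cleavage site in this linker, but the feature table does not annotate one.

The automated annotation matched the insert to the mouse Elmod1 protein entry, whereas the catalogue states the insert is human. This probably reflects the closest reference hit for a conserved protein rather than a different species. ELMOD1 is described as a GTPase-activating protein for Arf-family GTPases such as ARL2, ARL3, ARF1 and ARF6. The cloning sites used are not recorded.
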