Addgene plasmid #201891: pGEX4-ELMOD1
Purpose: Used for bacterial expression of human protein ELMOD1
Depositing lab: Richard Kahn. Depositing organization: Emory University.
Backbone
  Vector backbone: pGEX4T
  Backbone size w/o insert (bp): 5000
  Vector type: Bacterial Expression
Growth in bacteria
  Bacterial resistance: Ampicillin, 100 μg/mL
  Growth temperature: 37°C
  Growth strain: DH5alpha
  Copy number: High Copy
Gene/Insert
  Gene/Insert name: ELMOD1
  Species: H. sapiens (human)
  Entrez Gene: ELMOD1
  Cloning method: Restriction Enzyme; 5′ cloning site unknown (unknown if destroyed)
Terms and licenses: Academic/Nonprofit Terms; Industry Terms: Not Available to Industry
How to cite: pGEX4-ELMOD1 was a gift from Richard Kahn (Addgene plasmid # 201891 ; http://n2t.net/addgene:201891 ; RRID:Addgene_201891)
